>Addgene plasmid #132167 | pDONR221_SLC45A3 | addgene full sequence | sequence record 260967 | Addgene NGS Result
CTTTCCTGCGTTATCCCCTGATTCTGTGGATAACCGTATTACCGCCTTTGAGTGAGCTGATACCGCTCGC
CGCAGCCGAACGACCGAGCGCAGCGAGTCAGTGAGCGAGGAAGCGGAAGAGCGCCCAATACGCAAACCGC
CTCTCCCCGCGCGTTGGCCGATTCATTAATGCAGCTGGCACGACAGGTTTCCCGACTGGAAAGCGGGCAG
TGAGCGCAACGCAATTAATACGCGTACCGCTAGCCAGGAAGAGTTTGTAGAAACGCAAAAAGGCCATCCG
TCAGGATGGCCTTCTGCTTAGTTTGATGCCTGGCAGTTTATGGCGGGCGTCCTGCCCGCCACCCTCCGGG
CCGTTGCTTCACAACGTTCAAATCCGCTCCCGGCGGATTTGTCCTACTCAGGAGAGCGTTCACCGACAAA
CAACAGATAAAACGAAAGGCCCAGTCTTCCGACTGAGCCTTTCGTTTTATTTGATGCCTGGCAGTTCCCT
ACTCTCGCGTTAACGCTAGCATGGATGTTTTCCCAGTCACGACGTTGTAAAACGACGGCCAGTCTTAAGC
TCGGGCCCCAAATAATGATTTTATTTTGACTGATAGTGACCTGTTCGTTGCAACACATTGATGAGCAATG
CTTTTTTATAATGCCAACTTTGTACAAAAAAGCAGGCTCCACCATGGTCCAGAGGCTGTGGGTCTCAAGG
CTGCTGCGGCATAGAAAGGCTCAGCTGCTGCTGGTGAACCTGCTGACATTCGGACTGGAAGTGTGCCTGG
CAGCAGGAATCACATACGTGCCACCTCTGCTGCTGGAAGTGGGAGTGGAGGAGAAGTTCATGACCATGGT
GCTGGGAATCGGACCAGTGCTGGGCCTGGTGTGCGTGCCACTGCTGGGATCTGCCAGCGACCACTGGAGG
GGCCGGTATGGCCGGAGAAGGCCCTTCATCTGGGCCCTGTCTCTGGGCATCCTGCTGAGCCTGTTTCTGA
TCCCTAGGGCAGGATGGCTGGCAGGCCTGCTGTGCCCAGATCCTAGACCACTGGAGCTGGCCCTGCTGAT
CCTGGGAGTGGGCCTGCTGGACTTCTGCGGCCAGGTGTGCTTTACCCCACTGGAGGCCCTGCTGTCCGAT
CTGTTCAGGGACCCCGATCACTGCCGCCAGGCCTACTCCGTGTATGCCTTTATGATCTCTCTGGGAGGAT
GTCTGGGATACCTGCTGCCAGCCATCGACTGGGATACATCTGCCCTGGCCCCTTATCTGGGCACCCAGGA
GGAGTGCCTGTTCGGCCTGCTGACCCTGATCTTTCTGACATGCGTGGCCGCCACCCTGCTGGTGGCAGAG
GAGGCCGCCCTGGGACCAACAGAGCCCGCCGAGGGCCTGAGCGCCCCTTCCCTGTCTCCACACTGCTGTC
CCTGCAGAGCAAGGCTGGCCTTCCGGAACCTGGGCGCCCTGCTGCCTAGACTGCACCAGCTGTGCTGTAG
GATGCCACGGACCCTGCGCCGGCTGTTCGTGGCAGAGCTGTGCTCCTGGATGGCCCTGATGACCTTCACA
CTGTTTTACACAGACTTTGTGGGCGAGGGCCTGTATCAGGGAGTGCCTAGGGCAGAGCCAGGAACCGAGG
CAAGAAGGCACTACGATGAGGGCGTGCGCATGGGCTCTCTGGGCCTGTTCCTGCAGTGCGCCATCTCCCT
GGTGTTTTCTCTGGTCATGGACAGACTGGTGCAGAGGTTCGGCACAAGGGCCGTGTATCTGGCAAGCGTG
GCAGCATTTCCAGTGGCAGCAGGAGCAACATGTCTGAGCCACTCCGTGGCAGTGGTGACCGCAAGCGCCG
CCCTGACCGGCTTCACATTTTCCGCCCTGCAGATCCTGCCTTACACCCTGGCCAGCCTGTATCACAGGGA
GAAGCAGGTGTTTCTGCCAAAGTACAGGGGCGACACAGGAGGAGCAAGCTCCGAGGATAGCCTGATGACC
TCCTTCCTGCCAGGACCTAAGCCAGGAGCACCCTTTCCTAATGGACACGTGGGAGCAGGAGGATCCGGCC
TGCTGCCACCCCCTCCAGCCCTGTGCGGCGCCTCTGCCTGTGATGTGAGCGTGAGAGTGGTGGTGGGAGA
GCCAACAGAGGCAAGGGTGGTGCCTGGAAGAGGAATCTGCCTGGACCTGGCCATCCTGGATTCCGCCTTC
CTGCTGTCTCAGGTGGCCCCCAGCCTGTTTATGGGCTCCATCGTGCAGCTGTCTCAGAGCGTGACCGCAT
ATATGGTGAGCGCCGCAGGCCTGGGCCTGGTGGCAATCTACTTCGCTACTCAGGTGGTGTTTGATAAATC
CGATCTGGCTAAATACTCAGCAGACCCAGCTTTCTTGTACAAAGTTGGCATTATAAGAAAGCATTGCTTA
TCAATTTGTTGCAACGAACAGGTCACTATCAGTCAAAATAAAATCATTATTTGCCATCCAGCTGATATCC
CCTATAGTGAGTCGTATTACATGGTCATAGCTGTTTCCTGGCAGCTCTGGCCCGTGTCTCAAAATCTCTG
ATGTTACATTGCACAAGATAAAAATATATCATCATGAACAATAAAACTGTCTGCTTACATAAACAGTAAT
ACAAGGGGTGTTATGAGCCATATTCAACGGGAAACGTCGAGGCCGCGATTAAATTCCAACATGGATGCTG
ATTTATATGGGTATAAATGGGCTCGCGATAATGTCGGGCAATCAGGTGCGACAATCTATCGCTTGTATGG
GAAGCCCGATGCGCCAGAGTTGTTTCTGAAACATGGCAAAGGTAGCGTTGCCAATGATGTTACAGATGAG
ATGGTCAGACTAAACTGGCTGACGGAATTTATGCCTCTTCCGACCATCAAGCATTTTATCCGTACTCCTG
ATGATGCATGGTTACTCACCACTGCGATCCCCGGAAAAACAGCATTCCAGGTATTAGAAGAATATCCTGA
TTCAGGTGAAAATATTGTTGATGCGCTGGCAGTGTTCCTGCGCCGGTTGCATTCGATTCCTGTTTGTAAT
TGTCCTTTTAACAGCGATCGCGTATTTCGTCTCGCTCAGGCGCAATCACGAATGAATAACGGTTTGGTTG
ATGCGAGTGATTTTGATGACGAGCGTAATGGCTGGCCTGTTGAACAAGTCTGGAAAGAAATGCATAAACT
TTTGCCATTCTCACCGGATTCAGTCGTCACTCATGGTGATTTCTCACTTGATAACCTTATTTTTGACGAG
GGGAAATTAATAGGTTGTATTGATGTTGGACGAGTCGGAATCGCAGACCGATACCAGGATCTTGCCATCC
TATGGAACTGCCTCGGTGAGTTTTCTCCTTCATTACAGAAACGGCTTTTTCAAAAATATGGTATTGATAA
TCCTGATATGAATAAATTGCAGTTTCATTTGATGCTCGATGAGTTTTTCTAATCAGAATTGGTTAATTGG
TTGTAACACTGGCAGAGCATTACGCTGACTTGACGGGACGGCGCAAGCTCATGACCAAAATCCCTTAACG
TGAGTTACGCGTCGTTCCACTGAGCGTCAGACCCCGTAGAAAAGATCAAAGGATCTTCTTGAGATCCTTT
TTTTCTGCGCGTAATCTGCTGCTTGCAAACAAAAAAACCACCGCTACCAGCGGTGGTTTGTTTGCCGGAT
CAAGAGCTACCAACTCTTTTTCCGAAGGTAACTGGCTTCAGCAGAGCGCAGATACCAAATACTGTTCTTC
TAGTGTAGCCGTAGTTAGGCCACCACTTCAAGAACTCTGTAGCACCGCCTACATACCTCGCTCTGCTAAT
CCTGTTACCAGTGGCTGCTGCCAGTGGCGATAAGTCGTGTCTTACCGGGTTGGACTCAAGACGATAGTTA
CCGGATAAGGCGCAGCGGTCGGGCTGAACGGGGGGTTCGTGCACACAGCCCAGCTTGGAGCGAACGACCT
ACACCGAACTGAGATACCTACAGCGTGAGCTATGAGAAAGCGCCACGCTTCCCGAAGGGAGAAAGGCGGA
CAGGTATCCGGTAAGCGGCAGGGTCGGAACAGGAGAGCGCACGAGGGAGCTTCCAGGGGGAAACGCCTGG
TATCTTTATAGTCCTGTCGGGTTTCGCCACCTCTGACTTGAGCGTCGATTTTTGTGATGCTCGTCAGGGG
GGCGGAGCCTATGGAAAAACGCCAGCAACGCGGCCTTTTTACGGTTCCTGGCCTTTTGCTGGCCTTTTGC
TCACATGTT
Features (pLannotate 1.2.2; 10 found; start..end, strand, type, name):
    121..213     +  CDS            lacI (fragment): lac repressor; lacI; The lac repressor binds to the lac operator to inhibit transcription in E. coli. This inhibition can be relieved by adding lactose or isopropyl-β-D-thiogalactopyranoside (IPTG).
    268..295     -  terminator     rrnB T2 terminator: transcription terminator T2 from the E. coli rrnB gene
    427..470     +  terminator     rrnB T1 terminator: Escherichia coli rrnB; transcription terminator T1 from the E. coli rrnB gene
    517..553     -  CDS            lacZα (fragment): LacZα fragment of β-galactosidase; lacZ fragment
    569..668     +  protein_bind   attL1: mutant version of attL; recombination site for the Gateway® LR reaction LR Clonase™
    674..2332    +  CDS            SLC45A3: S45A3_HUMAN - Also known as PCANAP6, PRST. Experimental evidence at transcript level: Swiss-Prot protein existence level 2. From Homo sapiens (Human).
   2334..2433    -  protein_bind   attL2: mutant version of attL; recombination site for the Gateway® LR reaction LR Clonase™
   2451..2469    -  promoter       T7 promoter: promoter for bacteriophage T7 RNA polymerase
   2603..3412    +  CDS            KanR: aminoglycoside phosphotransferase; aph(3')-Ia; confers resistance to kanamycin in bacteria or G418 (Geneticin®) in eukaryotes
   3559..4147    +  rep_origin     ori: high-copy-number ColE1/pMB1/pBR322/pUC origin of replication
