[The description below was written by a language model from this plasmid's Addgene catalogue record and pLannotate feature annotations shown in this document.]
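Description:
pDONR221_SLC45A3 is a Gateway entry clone built on the pDONR221 backbone and carrying a codon-optimized open reading frame for human SLC45A3 (also known as prostein, PRST or PCANAP6), a member of the solute carrier family. It belongs to a large consortium collection of SLC transporter clones assembled to support transporter research and drug discovery. The sequenced plasmid is about 4.2 kb. It replicates in E. coli from a high-copy ColE1/pUC-type origin and is selected with kanamycin through an aminoglycoside phosphotransferase (KanR) gene.

The 1,659 bp SLC45A3 coding sequence sits between attL1 and attL2 sites, the recombination sites recognised in the Gateway LR reaction. This arrangement allows the ORF to be transferred directionally and in frame into any attR-containing destination vector. Although the catalogue lists the vector type as mammalian expression, the feature table shows no eukaryotic promoter or polyadenylation signal flanking the insert, so the plasmid itself acts as a shuttle for subcloning into custom expression vectors rather than as an expression construct. No epitope tags or reporters are annotated on the ORF, and the record does not state whether a stop codon is retained.

The remaining annotated elements are standard backbone features. The rrnB T1 and T2 transcription terminators lie upstream of the cassette and insulate the insert from read-through transcription in bacteria. A T7 promoter lies just outside attL2, oriented toward the insert on the opposite strand. Short lacI and lacZα fragments are non-functional remnants. M13 forward and reverse priming sites flank the cassette for sequence verification.
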