Addgene plasmid #132167: pDONR221_SLC45A3
Purpose: Gateway entry clone with codon-optimized ORF sequence for subcloning into custom expression vectors
Depositing lab: RESOLUTE Consortium & Giulio Superti-Furga. Depositing organization: CeMM Research Center for Molecular Medicine. Publication: The RESOLUTE consortium: unlocking SLC transporters for drug discovery. Superti-Furga G, Lackner D, Wiedmer T, Ingles-Prieto A, Barbosa B, Girardi E, Goldmann U, Gurtl B, Klavins K, Klimek C, Lindinger S, Lineiro-Retes E, Muller AC, Onstein S, Redinger G, Reil D, Sedlyarov V, Wolf G, Crawford M, Everley R, ... Steppan CM. Nat Rev Drug Discov. 2020 Jul;19(7):429-430. doi: 10.1038/d41573-020-00056-6. PubMed 32265506.
Backbone
  Vector backbone: pDONR221
  Backbone manufacturer: Thermo Fisher Scientific
  Backbone size w/o insert (bp): 2550
  Vector type: Mammalian Expression
Growth in bacteria
  Bacterial resistance: Kanamycin, 50 μg/mL
  Growth temperature: 37°C
  Growth strain: Stbl3
  Copy number: High Copy
Gene/Insert
  Gene/Insert name: SLC45A3 (alt name: IPCA-6, prostein, IPCA-2, IPCA-8, PCANAP6, PCANAP2, PCANAP8)
  Species: H. sapiens (human)
  Insert size (bp): 1659
  Entrez Gene: SLC45A3 (a.k.a. IPCA-2, IPCA-6, IPCA-8, IPCA6, PCANAP2, PCANAP6, PCANAP8, PRST)
  Cloning method: Gateway Cloning
  Sequencing primers: 5′ M13-fwd; 3′ M13-rev
Terms and licenses: Academic/Nonprofit Terms; Industry Terms
Depositor comments: For more information on the full Resolute plasmid collection, please see www.addgene.org/depositor-collections/re-solute/. Please provide your feedback on this plasmid to the RESOLUTE consortium by filling out their RESOLUTE repository feedback form: https://forms.office.com/Pages/ResponsePage.aspx?id=0e05yklzmkS7rjFGQL4N7z4feCLQvEJAmVcOCM_u885UN1JJRko0Ukg4TVQwNTZLOUxPQVJWT1NHUCQlQCN0PWcu
How to cite: pDONR221_SLC45A3 was a gift from RESOLUTE Consortium & Giulio Superti-Furga (Addgene plasmid # 132167 ; http://n2t.net/addgene:132167 ; RRID:Addgene_132167)
