>Addgene plasmid #132167 | pDONR221_SLC45A3 | depositor partial sequence | sequence record 253734 | Codon-optimized ORF of SLC45A3
ATGGTCCAGAGGCTGTGGGTCTCAAGGCTGCTGCGGCATAGAAAGGCTCAGCTGCTGCTGGTGAACCTGC
TGACATTCGGACTGGAAGTGTGCCTGGCAGCAGGAATCACATACGTGCCACCTCTGCTGCTGGAAGTGGG
AGTGGAGGAGAAGTTCATGACCATGGTGCTGGGAATCGGACCAGTGCTGGGCCTGGTGTGCGTGCCACTG
CTGGGATCTGCCAGCGACCACTGGAGGGGCCGGTATGGCCGGAGAAGGCCCTTCATCTGGGCCCTGTCTC
TGGGCATCCTGCTGAGCCTGTTTCTGATCCCTAGGGCAGGATGGCTGGCAGGCCTGCTGTGCCCAGATCC
TAGACCACTGGAGCTGGCCCTGCTGATCCTGGGAGTGGGCCTGCTGGACTTCTGCGGCCAGGTGTGCTTT
ACCCCACTGGAGGCCCTGCTGTCCGATCTGTTCAGGGACCCCGATCACTGCCGCCAGGCCTACTCCGTGT
ATGCCTTTATGATCTCTCTGGGAGGATGTCTGGGATACCTGCTGCCAGCCATCGACTGGGATACATCTGC
CCTGGCCCCTTATCTGGGCACCCAGGAGGAGTGCCTGTTCGGCCTGCTGACCCTGATCTTTCTGACATGC
GTGGCCGCCACCCTGCTGGTGGCAGAGGAGGCCGCCCTGGGACCAACAGAGCCCGCCGAGGGCCTGAGCG
CCCCTTCCCTGTCTCCACACTGCTGTCCCTGCAGAGCAAGGCTGGCCTTCCGGAACCTGGGCGCCCTGCT
GCCTAGACTGCACCAGCTGTGCTGTAGGATGCCACGGACCCTGCGCCGGCTGTTCGTGGCAGAGCTGTGC
TCCTGGATGGCCCTGATGACCTTCACACTGTTTTACACAGACTTTGTGGGCGAGGGCCTGTATCAGGGAG
TGCCTAGGGCAGAGCCAGGAACCGAGGCAAGAAGGCACTACGATGAGGGCGTGCGCATGGGCTCTCTGGG
CCTGTTCCTGCAGTGCGCCATCTCCCTGGTGTTTTCTCTGGTCATGGACAGACTGGTGCAGAGGTTCGGC
ACAAGGGCCGTGTATCTGGCAAGCGTGGCAGCATTTCCAGTGGCAGCAGGAGCAACATGTCTGAGCCACT
CCGTGGCAGTGGTGACCGCAAGCGCCGCCCTGACCGGCTTCACATTTTCCGCCCTGCAGATCCTGCCTTA
CACCCTGGCCAGCCTGTATCACAGGGAGAAGCAGGTGTTTCTGCCAAAGTACAGGGGCGACACAGGAGGA
GCAAGCTCCGAGGATAGCCTGATGACCTCCTTCCTGCCAGGACCTAAGCCAGGAGCACCCTTTCCTAATG
GACACGTGGGAGCAGGAGGATCCGGCCTGCTGCCACCCCCTCCAGCCCTGTGCGGCGCCTCTGCCTGTGA
TGTGAGCGTGAGAGTGGTGGTGGGAGAGCCAACAGAGGCAAGGGTGGTGCCTGGAAGAGGAATCTGCCTG
GACCTGGCCATCCTGGATTCCGCCTTCCTGCTGTCTCAGGTGGCCCCCAGCCTGTTTATGGGCTCCATCG
TGCAGCTGTCTCAGAGCGTGACCGCATATATGGTGAGCGCCGCAGGCCTGGGCCTGGTGGCAATCTACTT
CGCTACTCAGGTGGTGTTTGATAAATCCGATCTGGCTAAATACTCAGCA
